Addgene plasmid #134427: pFA6a-A1:HIS3MX6
Purpose: PCR-based C-terminal A1 tag
Depositing lab: Robert Tomko. Depositing organization: Florida State University, Tallahassee. Publication: A suite of PCR-based peptide tagging plasmids to permit epitope-targeted enzymatic functionalization of yeast proteins. Nemec AA, Tomko RJ Jr. Yeast. 2020 May 13. doi: 10.1002/yea.3471. PubMed 32401365.
Backbone
  Vector backbone: pFA6a-HIS3MX6
  Vector type: PCR-based tagging in yeast
  Selectable markers: HIS3
Growth in bacteria
  Bacterial resistance: Ampicillin, 100 μg/mL
  Growth temperature: 37°C
  Growth strain: DH5alpha
  Copy number: High Copy
Gene/Insert
  Gene/Insert name: A1
  Species: Synthetic
  Cloning method: Restriction Enzyme; 5′ cloning site PacI (not destroyed); 3′ cloning site AscI (not destroyed)
Terms and licenses: Academic/Nonprofit Terms; Industry Terms
How to cite: pFA6a-A1:HIS3MX6 was a gift from Robert Tomko (Addgene plasmid # 134427 ; http://n2t.net/addgene:134427 ; RRID:Addgene_134427)
