[The description below was written by a language model from this plasmid's Addgene catalogue record and pLannotate feature annotations shown in this document.]
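Description:
pFA6a-A1:HIS3MX6 is a template plasmid for PCR-based C-terminal tagging of chromosomal genes in budding yeast, built on the pFA6a-HIS3MX6 backbone. It is not meant to replicate in yeast: the annotated features include no yeast origin or centromere. Instead it is maintained in E. coli as a high-copy plasmid through a ColE1/pUC-type origin and selected with ampicillin via the β-lactamase gene and its native promoter. Short fragments annotated as bom, rop and lacI are backbone remnants, and SP6 and T7 phage promoters flank the tagging module.

The payload is a synthetic sequence encoding the A1 peptide tag, cloned between PacI and AscI sites that are both retained. The tag itself was not picked up as a feature by the automated annotation, but by the module layout it would lie in the unannotated stretch just upstream of the S. cerevisiae ADH1 terminator, which supplies transcription termination for the tagged gene once its own 3′ region is displaced. Downstream is the HIS3MX6 marker cassette, a histidine-biosynthesis coding sequence (annotated as HIS3) driven by the Ashbya gossypii TEF promoter and closed by the TEF terminator, which allows selection of histidine prototrophs in a his3 host.

In use, the tag–terminator–marker module is amplified with primers carrying homology to the 3′ end of a target open reading frame and its downstream region. The product integrates by homologous recombination to fuse A1 in frame to the endogenous protein. The associated publication describes a suite of such plasmids whose peptide tags permit epitope-targeted enzymatic functionalization of yeast proteins. The record does not specify which enzyme acts on A1.
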