Features (pLannotate 1.2.2; 12 found; start..end, strand, type, name):
     82..133     +  misc_feature   bom (fragment): basis of mobility region from pBR322
    196..214     +  promoter       SP6 promoter: promoter for bacteriophage SP6 RNA polymerase
    333..520     +  terminator     ADH1 terminator: S. cerevisiae ADH1; transcription terminator for the S. cerevisiae alcohol dehydrogenase 1 (ADH1) gene
    595..938     +  promoter       TEF promoter: Ashbya gossypii TEF promoter
    981..1634    +  CDS            HIS3: HIS7_YEAST - Experimental evidence at protein level: Swiss-Prot protein existence level 1. From Saccharomyces cerevisiae (strain ATCC 204508 / S288c) (Baker's yeast).
   1641..1838    +  terminator     TEF terminator: Ashbya gossypii TEF terminator
   1943..1961    -  promoter       T7 promoter: promoter for bacteriophage T7 RNA polymerase
   1983..2036    -  CDS            lacI (fragment): lac repressor; lacI; The lac repressor binds to the lac operator to inhibit transcription in E. coli. This inhibition can be relieved by adding lactose or isopropyl-β-D-thiogalactopyranoside (IPTG).
   2219..2807    -  rep_origin     ori: high-copy-number ColE1/pMB1/pBR322/pUC origin of replication
   2978..3838    -  CDS            AmpR: β-lactamase; bla; confers resistance to ampicillin, carbenicillin, and related antibiotics
   3839..3943    -  promoter       AmpR promoter: bla
   4038..4073    +  CDS            rop (fragment): Rop protein, which maintains plasmids at low copy number; rop
>Addgene plasmid #134427 | pFA6a-A1:HIS3MX6 | addgene full sequence | sequence record 271059 | Addgene NGS Result
GGTCACAGCTTGTCTGTAAGCGGATGCCGGGAGCAGACAAGCCCGTCAGGGCGCGTCAGCGGGTGTTGGC
GGGTGTCGGGGCTGGCTTAACTATGCGGCATCAGAGCAGATTGTACTGAGAGTGCACCATATGGACATAT
TGTCGTTAGAACGCGGCTACAATTAATACATAACCTTATGTATCATACACATACGATTTAGGTGACACTA
TAGAACGCGGCCGCCAGCTGAAGCTTCGTACGCTGCAGGTCGACGGATCCCCGGGTTAATTAAGGGGATA
GCCTGGACATGCTCGAGTGGTCTCTGATGTAAGGCGCGCCACTTCTAAATAAGCGAATTTCTTATGATTT
ATGATTTTTATTATTAAATAAGTTATAAAAAAAATAAGTGTATACAAATTTTAAAGTGACTCTTAGGTTT
TAAAACGAAAATTCTTATTCTTGAGTAACTCTTTCCTGTAGGTCAGGTTGCTTTCTCAGGTATAGTATGA
GGTCGCTCTTATTGACCACACCTCTACCGGCAGATCCGCTAGGGATAACAGGGTAATATAGATCTGTTTA
GCTTGCCTCGTCCCCGCCGGGTCACCCGGCCAGCGACATGGAGGCCCAGAATACCCTCCTTGACAGTCTT
GACGTGCGCAGCTCAGGGGCATGATGTGACTGTCGCCCGTACATTTAGCCCATACATCCCCATGTATAAT
CATTTGCATCCATACATTTTGATGGCCGCACGGCGCGAAGCAAAAATTACGGCTCCTCGCTGCAGACCTG
CGAGCAGGGAAACGCTCCCCTCACAGACGCGTTGAATTGTCCCCACGCCGCGCCCCTGTAGAGAAATATA
AAAGGTTAGGATTTGCCACTGAGGTTCTTCTTTCATATACTTCCTTTTAAAATCTTGCTAGGATACAGTT
CTCACATCACATCCGAACATAAACAACCATGGCAGAACCAGCCCAAAAAAAGCAAAAACAAACTGTTCAG
GAGCGCAAGGCGTTTATCTCCCGTATCACTAATGAAACTAAAATTCAAATCGCTATTTCGCTGAATGGTG
GTTATATTCAAATAAAAGATTCGATTCTTCCTGCAAAGAAGGATGACGATGTAGCTTCCCAAGCTACTCA
GTCACAGGTCATCGATATTCACACAGGTGTTGGCTTTTTGGATCATATGATCCATGCGTTGGCAAAACAC
TCTGGTTGGTCTCTTATTGTTGAATGTATTGGTGACCTGCACATTGACGATCACCATACTACCGAAGATT
GCGGTATCGCATTAGGGCAAGCGTTCAAAGAAGCAATGGGTGCTGTCCGTGGTGTAAAAAGATTCGGTAC
TGGGTTCGCACCATTGGATGAGGCGCTATCACGTGCCGTAGTCGATTTATCTAGTAGACCATTTGCTGTA
ATCGACCTTGGATTGAAGAGAGAGATGATTGGTGATTTATCCACTGAAATGATTCCACACTTTTTGGAAA
GTTTCGCGGAGGCGGCCAGAATTACTTTGCATGTTGATTGTCTGAGAGGTTTCAACGATCACCACAGAAG
TGAGAGTGCGTTCAAGGCTTTGGCTGTTGCCATAAGAGAAGCTATTTCTAGCAATGGCACCAATGACGTT
CCCTCAACCAAAGGTGTTTTGATGTGAAGTACTGACAATAAAAAGATTCTTGTTTTCAAGAACTTGTCAT
TTGTATAGTTTTTTTATATTGTAGTTGTTCTATTTTAATCAAATGTTAGCGTGATTTATATTTTTTTTCG
CCTCGACATCATCTGCCCAGATGCGAAGTTAAGTGCGCAGAAAGTAATATCATGCGTCAATCGTATGTGA
ATGCTGGTCGCTATACTGCTGTCGATTCGATACTAACGCCGCCATCCAGTTTAAACGAGCTCGAATTCAT
CGATGATATCAGATCCACTAGTGGCCTATGCGGCCGCGGATCTGCCGGTCTCCCTATAGTGAGTCGTATT
AATTTCGATAAGCCAGGTTAACCTGCATTAATGAATCGGCCAACGCGCGGGGAGAGGCGGTTTGCGTATT
GGGCGCTCTTCCGCTTCCTCGCTCACTGACTCGCTGCGCTCGGTCGTTCGGCTGCGGCGAGCGGTATCAG
CTCACTCAAAGGCGGTAATACGGTTATCCACAGAATCAGGGGATAACGCAGGAAAGAACATGTGAGCAAA
AGGCCAGCAAAAGGCCAGGAACCGTAAAAAGGCCGCGTTGCTGGCGTTTTTCCATAGGCTCCGCCCCCCT
GACGAGCATCACAAAAATCGACGCTCAAGTCAGAGGTGGCGAAACCCGACAGGACTATAAAGATACCAGG
CGTTTCCCCCTGGAAGCTCCCTCGTGCGCTCTCCTGTTCCGACCCTGCCGCTTACCGGATACCTGTCCGC
CTTTCTCCCTTCGGGAAGCGTGGCGCTTTCTCATAGCTCACGCTGTAGGTATCTCAGTTCGGTGTAGGTC
GTTCGCTCCAAGCTGGGCTGTGTGCACGAACCCCCCGTTCAGCCCGACCGCTGCGCCTTATCCGGTAACT
ATCGTCTTGAGTCCAACCCGGTAAGACACGACTTATCGCCACTGGCAGCAGCCACTGGTAACAGGATTAG
CAGAGCGAGGTATGTAGGCGGTGCTACAGAGTTCTTGAAGTGGTGGCCTAACTACGGCTACACTAGAAGA
ACAGTATTTGGTATCTGCGCTCTGCTGAAGCCAGTTACCTTCGGAAAAAGAGTTGGTAGCTCTTGATCCG
GCAAACAAACCACCGCTGGTAGCGGTGGTTTTTTTGTTTGCAAGCAGCAGATTACGCGCAGAAAAAAAGG
ATCTCAAGAAGATCCTTTGATCTTTTCTACGGGGTCTGACGCTCAGTGGAACGAAAACTCACGTTAAGGG
ATTTTGGTCATGAGATTATCAAAAAGGATCTTCACCTAGATCCTTTTAAATTAAAAATGAAGTTTTAAAT
CAATCTAAAGTATATATGAGTAAACTTGGTCTGACAGTTACCAATGCTTAATCAGTGAGGCACCTATCTC
AGCGATCTGTCTATTTCGTTCATCCATAGTTGCCTGACTCCCCGTCGTGTAGATAACTACGATACGGGAG
GGCTTACCATCTGGCCCCAGTGCTGCAATGATACCGCGAGACCCACGCTCACCGGCTCCAGATTTATCAG
CAATAAACCAGCCAGCCGGAAGGGCCGAGCGCAGAAGTGGTCCTGCAACTTTATCCGCCTCCATCCAGTC
TATTAATTGTTGCCGGGAAGCTAGAGTAAGTAGTTCGCCAGTTAATAGTTTGCGCAACGTTGTTGCCATT
GCTACAGGCATCGTGGTGTCACGCTCGTCGTTTGGTATGGCTTCATTCAGCTCCGGTTCCCAACGATCAA
GGCGAGTTACATGATCCCCCATGTTGTGCAAAAAAGCGGTTAGCTCCTTCGGTCCTCCGATCGTTGTCAG
AAGTAAGTTGGCCGCAGTGTTATCACTCATGGTTATGGCAGCACTGCATAATTCTCTTACTGTCATGCCA
TCCGTAAGATGCTTTTCTGTGACTGGTGAGTACTCAACCAAGTCATTCTGAGAATAGTGTATGCGGCGAC
CGAGTTGCTCTTGCCCGGCGTCAATACGGGATAATACCGCGCCACATAGCAGAACTTTAAAAGTGCTCAT
CATTGGAAAACGTTCTTCGGGGCGAAAACTCTCAAGGATCTTACCGCTGTTGAGATCCAGTTCGATGTAA
CCCACTCGTGCACCCAACTGATCTTCAGCATCTTTTACTTTCACCAGCGTTTCTGGGTGAGCAAAAACAG
GAAGGCAAAATGCCGCAAAAAAGGGAATAAGGGCGACACGGAAATGTTGAATACTCATACTCTTCCTTTT
TCAATATTATTGAAGCATTTATCAGGGTTATTGTCTCATGAGCGGATACATATTTGAATGTATTTAGAAA
AATAAACAAATAGGGGTTCCGCGCACATTTCCCCGAAAAGTGCCACCTGACGTCTAAGAAACCATTATTA
TCATGACATTAACCTATAAAAATAGGCGTATCACGAGGCCCTTTCGTCTCGCGCGTTTCGGTGATGACGG
TGAAAACCTCTGACACATGCAGCTCCCGGAGAC
